Addgene plasmid #177195: CD Ugi3
Purpose: Greengate entry vector pGGC000 modified to contain bladderwort insulator 3
Depositing lab: Wayne Parrott. Depositing organization: University of Georgia. Publication: Plant-derived insulator-like sequences for control of transgene expression. Park JY, Kovar L, LaFayette PR, Wallace JG, Parrott WA. bioRxiv 2021.11.04.467280 10.1101/2021.11.04.467280.
Backbone
  Vector backbone: pGGC000
  Backbone manufacturer: GreenGate Kit
  Backbone size w/o insert (bp): 2686
  Total vector size (bp): 3307
  Vector type: Bacterial Expression
Growth in bacteria
  Bacterial resistance: Ampicillin, 100 μg/mL
  Growth temperature: 37°C
  Growth strain: DH5alpha
  Copy number: High Copy
Gene/Insert
  Gene/Insert name: Utricularia gibba insulator 3 (alt name: Ugi3)
  Species: Utricularia gibba
  Insert size (bp): 618
  GenBank ID: OK086968
  Cloning method: Gibson Cloning
  Sequencing primers: 5′ AGAAGTGAAGCTTGGTCTCAGGCTCCAAACCAGTAAGTTGCAATACATCC; 3′ AGGGCGAGAATTCGGTCTCACTGAAATTCTCAAGTTTATTCAATTCTTGG
Terms and licenses: Academic/Nonprofit Terms; Industry Terms
Depositor comments: Please visit https://doi.org/10.1101/2021.11.04.467280 for bioRxiv preprint.
How to cite: CD Ugi3 was a gift from Wayne Parrott (Addgene plasmid # 177195 ; http://n2t.net/addgene:177195 ; RRID:Addgene_177195)
