[The description below was written by a language model from this plasmid's Addgene catalogue record and pLannotate feature annotations shown in this document.]
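Description:
CD Ugi3 is a GreenGate entry vector built on the pGGC000 backbone, modified to carry "insulator 3" from the bladderwort Utricularia gibba (Ugi3). The total plasmid is 3,307 bp, of which the insert accounts for 618 bp, introduced by Gibson assembly. Although catalogued as a bacterial expression vector, it functions as a cloning module rather than as an expression construct. GreenGate is a Golden Gate-style modular system for assembling plant transformation constructs from entry modules by type IIS restriction and ligation, and the "CD" in the name presumably refers to the C and D overhangs that define this module's position in an assembly, though the record does not state this explicitly.

The plasmid is propagated in E. coli at high copy from a ColE1/pUC-type origin and selected with ampicillin through the bla (β-lactamase) gene under its own promoter. The remaining annotated features are backbone remnants typical of a pUC/pGEM-like cloning vector: a lac promoter with CAP binding site and lac operator, a lacZα fragment, short lacI, rop and bom fragments, and SP6 and T7 promoters. The automated annotation does not label the insulator itself, but the unannotated stretch between the SP6 promoter and the T7 promoter (which lies just past the origin of the circular map) is roughly the right size to hold it.

According to the record, the construct belongs to a study of plant-derived insulator-like sequences for controlling transgene expression. It would serve as a donor to place Ugi3 into multi-part plant constructs, where its ability to shield a transgene from neighbouring regulatory influences can be tested.
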