Features (pLannotate 1.2.2; 12 found; start..end, strand, type, name):
      4..22      -  promoter       T7 promoter: promoter for bacteriophage T7 RNA polymerase
     24..176     +  CDS            lacZα (fragment): LacZα fragment of β-galactosidase; lacZ fragment
    182..281     -  misc_feature   bom (fragment): basis of mobility region from pBR322
    383..418     -  CDS            rop (fragment): Rop protein, which maintains plasmids at low copy number; rop
    513..617     +  promoter       AmpR promoter: bla
    618..1478    +  CDS            AmpR: β-lactamase; bla; confers resistance to ampicillin, carbenicillin, and related antibiotics
   1649..2237    +  rep_origin     ori: high-copy-number ColE1/pMB1/pBR322/pUC origin of replication
   2420..2512    +  CDS            lacI (fragment): lac repressor; lacI; The lac repressor binds to the lac operator to inhibit transcription in E. coli. This inhibition can be relieved by adding lactose or isopropyl-β-D-thiogalactopyranoside (IPTG).
   2525..2546    +  protein_bind   CAP binding site: CAP binding activates transcription in the presence of cAMP. E. coli catabolite activator protein
   2561..2591    +  promoter       lac promoter: promoter for the E. coli lac operon
   2599..2615    +  protein_bind   lac operator: The lac repressor binds to the lac operator to inhibit transcription in E. coli. This inhibition can be relieved by adding lactose or isopropyl-β-D-thiogalactopyranoside (IPTG). lac repressor encoded by lacI
   2629..2647    +  promoter       SP6 promoter: promoter for bacteriophage SP6 RNA polymerase
>Addgene plasmid #177195 | CD Ugi3 | addgene full sequence | sequence record 361535 | Addgene NGS Result
CGCCCTATAGTGAGTCGTATTACCTGGCCGTCGTTTTACAACGTCGTGACTGGGAAAACCCTGGCGTTAC
CCAACTTAATCGCCTTGCAGCACATCCCCCTTTCGCCAGCTGGCGTAATAGCGAAGAGGCCCGCACCGAT
CGCCCTTCCCAACAGTTGCGCAGCCTGAATGGCGAATGGCGCCTGATGCGGTATTTTCTCCTTACGCATC
TGTGCGGTATTTCACACCGCATATGGTGCACTCTCAGTACAATCTGCTCTGATGCCGCATAGTTAAGCCA
GCCCCGACACCCGCCAACACCCGCTGACGCGCCCTGACGGGCTTGTCTGCTCCCGGCATCCGCTTACAGA
CAAGCTGTGACCGTCTCCGGGAGCTGCATGTGTCAGAGGTTTTCACCGTCATCACCGAAACGCGCGAGAC
GAAAGGGCCTCGTGATACGCCTATTTTTATAGGTTAATGTCATGATAATAATGGTTTCTTAGACGTCAGG
TGGCACTTTTCGGGGAAATGTGCGCGGAACCCCTATTTGTTTATTTTTCTAAATACATTCAAATATGTAT
CCGCTCATGAGACAATAACCCTGATAAATGCTTCAATAATATTGAAAAAGGAAGAGTATGAGTATTCAAC
ATTTCCGTGTCGCCCTTATTCCCTTTTTTGCGGCATTTTGCCTTCCTGTTTTTGCTCACCCAGAAACGCT
GGTGAAAGTAAAAGATGCTGAAGATCAGTTGGGTGCACGAGTGGGTTACATCGAACTGGATCTCAACAGC
GGTAAGATCCTTGAGAGTTTTCGCCCCGAAGAACGTTTTCCAATGATGAGCACTTTTAAAGTTCTGCTAT
GTGGCGCGGTATTATCCCGTATTGACGCCGGGCAAGAGCAACTCGGTCGCCGCATACACTATTCTCAGAA
TGACTTGGTTGAGTACTCACCAGTCACAGAAAAGCATCTTACGGATGGCATGACAGTAAGAGAATTATGC
AGTGCTGCCATAACCATGAGTGATAACACTGCGGCCAACTTACTTCTGACAACGATCGGAGGACCGAAGG
AGCTAACCGCTTTTTTGCACAACATGGGGGATCATGTAACTCGCCTTGATCGTTGGGAACCGGAGCTGAA
TGAAGCCATACCAAACGACGAGCGTGACACCACGATGCCTGTAGCAATGGCAACAACGTTGCGCAAACTA
TTAACTGGCGAACTACTTACTCTAGCTTCCCGGCAACAATTAATAGACTGGATGGAGGCGGATAAAGTTG
CAGGACCACTTCTGCGCTCGGCCCTTCCGGCTGGCTGGTTTATTGCTGATAAATCTGGAGCCGGTGAGCG
TGGCTCTCGAGGTATCATTGCAGCACTGGGGCCAGATGGTAAGCCCTCCCGTATCGTAGTTATCTACACG
ACGGGGAGTCAGGCAACTATGGATGAACGAAATAGACAGATCGCTGAGATAGGTGCCTCACTGATTAAGC
ATTGGTAACTGTCAGACCAAGTTTACTCATATATACTTTAGATTGATTTAAAACTTCATTTTTAATTTAA
AAGGATCTAGGTGAAGATCCTTTTTGATAATCTCATGACCAAAATCCCTTAACGTGAGTTTTCGTTCCAC
TGAGCGTCAGACCCCGTAGAAAAGATCAAAGGATCTTCTTGAGATCCTTTTTTTCTGCGCGTAATCTGCT
GCTTGCAAACAAAAAAACCACCGCTACCAGCGGTGGTTTGTTTGCCGGATCAAGAGCTACCAACTCTTTT
TCCGAAGGTAACTGGCTTCAGCAGAGCGCAGATACCAAATACTGTTCTTCTAGTGTAGCCGTAGTTAGGC
CACCACTTCAAGAACTCTGTAGCACCGCCTACATACCTCGCTCTGCTAATCCTGTTACCAGTGGCTGCTG
CCAGTGGCGATAAGTCGTGTCTTACCGGGTTGGACTCAAGACGATAGTTACCGGATAAGGCGCAGCGGTC
GGGCTGAACGGGGGGTTCGTGCACACAGCCCAGCTTGGAGCGAACGACCTACACCGAACTGAGATACCTA
CAGCGTGAGCTATGAGAAAGCGCCACGCTTCCCGAAGGGAGAAAGGCGGACAGGTATCCGGTAAGCGGCA
GGGTCGGAACAGGAGAGCGCACGAGGGAGCTTCCAGGGGGAAACGCCTGGTATCTTTATAGTCCTGTCGG
GTTTCGCCACCTCTGACTTGAGCGTCGATTTTTGTGATGCTCGTCAGGGGGGCGGAGCCTATGGAAAAAC
GCCAGCAACGCGGCCTTTTTACGGTTCCTGGCCTTTTGCTGGCCTTTTGCTCACATGTTCTTTCCTGCGT
TATCCCCTGATTCTGTGGATAACCGTATTACCGCCTTTGAGTGAGCTGATACCGCTCGCCGCAGCCGAAC
GACCGAGCGCAGCGAGTCAGTGAGCGAGGAAGCGGAAGAGCGCCCAATACGCAAACCGCCTCTCCCCGCG
CGTTGGCCGATTCATTAATGCAGCTGGCACGACAGGTTTCCCGACTGGAAAGCGGGCAGTGAGCGCAACG
CAATTAATGTGAGTTAGCTCACTCATTAGGCACCCCAGGCTTTACACTTTATGCTTCCGGCTCGTATGTT
GTGTGGAATTGTGAGCGGATAACAATTTCACACGAGCTATTTAGGTGACACTATAGAAGTGAAGCTTGGT
CTCAGGCTCCAAACCAGTAAGTTGCAATACATCCATTGATGGTAGTCCCCATCCATGACTCAACACAGCC
TTGATTGTGTCTAAACAATTTTTTTGTTTCCTTAATCTATCCACATTGATTATTCTTCCTGTCATTGTTA
TGCTGTGATGCTGCCTGATGTCGTCTTCTTGCTTCCTTTTTATGATTCTACTTGCCTTTTCCTGAACTAT
ACTTGTTCCTGATTACTCACATGCTTCACATCCGCAGATGGCATCGTGTGCCCGTCCTTGAAAACACATA
AACGTTTATGTGGCCCCCCTTGCAGGCAGCACTTCTGTCCAACACCTTTCCCAATCCTTGGGAAACAAAA
TGGAACACCAGCCCCCCAATCCCCATCTTCAATTTTTGGTAACATAGATAGTTTATTTAAAATTTTAGTT
ATATGATTTAAAATAAAATATAATTTACGATAAATATTTTTACCCAAATTATTGAATGGGAGAAAGAGGA
AGGGGTTGTTTTAGGCATTGAATTGATGTAACTAAAATTTGACCCTGGCAGGCAGTTGCATTGATTGCAG
TTTTCATGGGGAGGGGATTACACGAAAGTACAAAACATATACACCAAGAATTGAATAAACTTGAGAATTT
CAGTGAGACCGAATTCT
